>Addgene plasmid #239405 | pPhb2-mScarlet3-H (aka mYongHong) | addgene full sequence | sequence record 481794 | Addgene NGS Result
CCCAGCTTGGAGCGAACGACCTACACCGAACTGAGATACCTACAGCGTGAGCTATGAGAAAGCGCCACGC
TTCCCGAAGGGAGAAAGGCGGACAGGTATCCGGTAAGCGGCAGGGTCGGAACAGGAGAGCGCACGAGGGA
GCTTCCAGGGGGAAACGCCTGGTATCTTTATAGTCCTGTCGGGTTTCGCCACCTCTGACTTGAGCGTCGA
TTTTTGTGATGCTCGTCAGGGGGGCGGAGCCTATGGAAAAACGCCAGCAACGCGGCCTTTTTACGGTTCC
TGGCCTTTTGCTGGCCTTTTGCTCACATGTTCTTTCCTGCGTTATCCCCTGATTCTGTGGATAACCGTAT
TACCGCCATGCATTAGTTATTAATAGTAATCAATTACGGGGTCATTAGTTCATAGCCCATATATGGAGTT
CCGCGTTACATAACTTACGGTAAATGGCCCGCCTGGCTGACCGCCCAACGACCCCCGCCCATTGACGTCA
ATAATGACGTATGTTCCCATAGTAACGCCAATAGGGACTTTCCATTGACGTCAATGGGTGGAGTATTTAC
GGTAAACTGCCCACTTGGCAGTACATCAAGTGTATCATATGCCAAGTACGCCCCCTATTGACGTCAATGA
CGGTAAATGGCCCGCCTGGCATTATGCCCAGTACATGACCTTATGGGACTTTCCTACTTGGCAGTACATC
TACGTATTAGTCATCGCTATTACCATGGTGATGCGGTTTTGGCAGTACATCAATGGGCGTGGATAGCGGT
TTGACTCACGGGGATTTCCAAGTCTCCACCCCATTGACGTCAATGGGAGTTTGTTTTGGCACCAAAATCA
ACGGGACTTTCCAAAATGTCGTAACAACTCCGCCCCATTGACGCAAATGGGCGGTAGGCGTGTACGGTGG
GAGGTCTATATAAGCAGAGCTGGTTTAGTGAACCGTCAGATCCGCTAGCATGGCCCAGAACTTGAAGGAC
TTGGCGGGACGGCTGCCCGCCGGGCCCCGGGGCATGGGCACGGCCCTGAAGCTGTTGCTGGGGGCCGGCG
CCGTGGCCTACGGTGTGCGCGAATCTGTGTTCACCGTGGAAGGCGGGCACAGAGCCATCGGAGGAAGTGG
AGGCAGGGTACCGCGGGCCCGGGATCCACCGGTCGCCACCATGGATAGCACCGAGGCAGTGATCAAGGAG
TTCATGCGGTTCAAGGTGCACATGGAGGGCTCCATGAACGGCCACGAGTTCGAGATCGAGGGCGAGGGCG
AGGGCCGCCCCTACGAGGGCACCCAGACCGCCAAGCTGAGGGTGACCAAGGGTGGCCCCCTGCCCTTCTC
CTGGGACATCCTGTCCCCTCAGTTCATGTACGGCTCCAGGGCCTTCACGAAGCACCCCGCCGACATCCCC
GACTACTGGAAGCAGTCCTTCCCCGAGGGCTTCAAGTGGGAGCGCGTGATGAACTTCGAGGACGGCGGCG
CCGTGTCCGTGGCCCAGGACACCTCCCTGGAGGACGGCACCCTGATCTACAAGGTGAAGCTCCGCGGCAC
CAACTTCCCTCCTGACGGCCCCGTAATGCAGAAGAAGACAATGGGCTGGGAAGCATCCACCGAGCGGTTG
TACCCCGAGGACGTCGTGCTGAAGGGCGACATTAAGCATGCCCTGCGCCTGAAGGACGGCGGCCGGTACC
TGGCGGACTTCAAGACCACCTACAGGGCCAAGAAGCCCGTGCAGATGCCCGGCGCCTTCAACATCGACCG
CAAGTTGGACATCACATCCCACAACGAGGACTACACCGTGGTGGAACAGTACGAACGCTCCGTGGCCCGC
CACTCCACCGGCGGCTCCGGTGGCTCCTAATAAGCGGCCGCGACTCTAGATCATAATCAGCCATACCACA
TTTGTAGAGGTTTTACTTGCTTTAAAAAACCTCCCACACCTCCCCCTGAACCTGAAACATAAAATGAATG
CAATTGTTGTTGTTAACTTGTTTATTGCAGCTTATAATGGTTACAAATAAAGCAATAGCATCACAAATTT
CACAAATAAAGCATTTTTTTCACTGCATTCTAGTTGTGGTTTGTCCAAACTCATCAATGTATCTTAAGGC
GTAAATTGTAAGCGTTAATATTTTGTTAAAATTCGCGTTAAATTTTTGTTAAATCAGCTCATTTTTTAAC
CAATAGGCCGAAATCGGCAAAATCCCTTATAAATCAAAAGAATAGACCGAGATAGGGT
[37 nt withheld, positions 2229-2265]
AAAGAACGTGGACTCCAACGTCAAAGG
[49 nt withheld, positions 2293-2341]
T
[91 nt withheld, positions 2343-2433]
G
[124 nt withheld, positions 2435-2558]
CAGGTGGCACTTTTCGGGGAAATGTGCGCGGAACCCCTATTTGTTTATTTTTCTAAATACATTCAAATAT
GTATCCGCTCATGAGACAATAACCCTGATAAATGCTTCAATAATATTGAAAAAGGAAGAGTCCTGAGGCG
GAAAGAACCAGCTGTGGAATGTGTGTCAGTTAGGGTGTGGAAAGTCCCCAGGCTCCCCAGCAGGCAGAAG
TATGCAAAGCATGCATCTCAATTAGTCAGCAACCAGGTGTGGAAAGTCCCCAGGCTCCCCAGCAGGCAGA
AGTATGCAAAGCATGCATCTCAATTAGTCAGCAACCATAGTCCCGCCCCTAACTCCGCCCATCCCGCCCC
TAACTCCGCCCAGTTCCGCCCATTCTCCGCCCCATGGCTGACTAATTTTTTTTATTTATGCAGAGGCCGA
GGCCGCCTCGGCCTCTGAGCTATTCCAGAAGTAGTGAGGAGGCTTTTTTGGAGGCCTAGGCTTTTGCAAA
GATCGATCAAGAGACAGGATGAGGATCGTTTCGCATGATTGAACAAGATGGATTGCACGCAGGTTCTCCG
GCCGCTTGGGTGGAGAGGCTATTCGGCTATGACTGGGCACAACAGACAATCGGCTGCTCTGATGCCGCCG
TGTTCCGGCTGTCAGCGCAGGGGCGCCCGGTTCTTTTTGTCAAGACCGACCTGTCCGGTGCCCTGAATGA
ACTGCAAGACGAGGCAGCGCGGCTATCGTGGCTGGCCACGACGGGCGTTCCTTGCGCAGCTGTGCTCGAC
GTTGTCACTGAAGCGGGAAGGGACTGGCTGCTATTGGGCGAAGTGCCGGGGCAGGATCTCCTGTCATCTC
ACCTTGCTCCTGCCGAGAAAGTATCCATCATGGCTGATGCAATGCGGCGGCTGCATACGCTTGATCCGGC
TACCTGCCCATTCGACCACCAAGCGAAACATCGCATCGAGCGAGCACGTACTCGGATGGAAGCCGGTCTT
GTCGATCAGGATGATCTGGACGAAGAGCATCAGGGGCTCGCGCCAGCCGAACTGTTCGCCAGGCTCAAGG
CGAGCATGCCCGACGGCGAGGATCTCGTCGTGACCCATGGCGATGCCTGCTTGCCGAATATCATGGTGGA
AAATGGCCGCTTTTCTGGATTCATCGACTGTGGCCGGCTGGGTGTGGCGGACCGCTATCAGGACATAGCG
TTGGCTACCCGTGATATTGCTGAAGAGCTTGGCGGCGAATGGGCTGACCGCTTCCTCGTGCTTTACGGTA
TCGCCGCTCCCGATTCGCAGCGCATCGCCTTCTATCGCCTTCTTGACGAGTTCTTCTGAGCGGGACTCTG
GGGTTCGAAATGACCGACCAAGCGACGCCCAACCTGCCATCACGAGATTTCGATTCCACCGCCGCCTTCT
ATGAAAGGTTGGGCTTCGGAATCGTTTTCCGGGACGCCGGCTGGATGATCCTCCAGCGCGGGGATCTCAT
GCTGGAGTTCTTCGCCCACCCTAGGGGGAGGCTAACTGAAACACGGAAGGAGACAATACCGGAAGGAACC
CGCGCTATGACGGCAATAAAAAGACAGAATAAAACGCACGGTGTTGGGTCGTTTGTTCATAAACGCGGGG
TTCGGTCCCAGGGCTGGCACTCTGTCGATACCCCACCGAGACCCCATTGGGGCCAATACGCCCGCGTTTC
TTCCTTTTCCCCACCCCACCCCCCAAGTTCGGGTGAAGGCCCAGGGCTCGCAGCCAACGTCGGGGCGGCA
GGCCCTGCCATAGCCTCAGGTTACTCATATATACTTTAGATTGATTTAAAACTTCATTTTTAATTTAAAA
GGATCTAGGTGAAGATCCTTTTTGATAATCTCATGACCAAAATCCCTTAACGTGAGTTTTCGTTCCACTG
AGCGTCAGACCCCGTAGAAAAGATCAAAGGATCTTCTTGAGATCCTTTTTTTCTGCGCGTAATCTGCTGC
TTGCAAACAAAAAAACCACCGCTACCAGCGGTGGTTTGTTTGCCGGATCAAGAGCTACCAACTCTTTTTC
CGAAGGTAACTGGCTTCAGCAGAGCGCAGATACCAAATACTGTTCTTCTAGTGTAGCCGTAGTTAGGCCA
CCACTTCAAGAACTCTGTAGCACCGCCTACATACCTCGCTCTGCTAATCCTGTTACCAGTGGCTGCTGCC
AGTGGCGATAAGTCGTGTCTTACCGGGTTGGACTCAAGACGATAGTTACCGGATAAGGCGCAGCGGTCGG
GCTGAACGGGGGGTTCGTGCACACAG
Features (pLannotate 1.2.2; 15 found; start..end, strand, type, name):
    424..727     +  enhancer       CMV enhancer: human cytomegalovirus immediate early enhancer
    728..931     +  promoter       CMV promoter: human cytomegalovirus (CMV) immediate early promoter
    960..1109    +  CDS            PHB2 (fragment): PHB2_HUMAN - Also known as BAP From Homo sapiens (Human).
   1127..1153    +  misc_feature   MCS (fragment): multiple cloning site
   1161..1831    +  CDS            mScarlet-2I (fragment): mScarlet-I derivative in which the N- and C-termini have been modified to reduce cytotoxicity (Valbuena et al., 2020) preserves the original mammalian codon optimization
   1869..1952    +  CDS            large T antigen (fragment): large T antigen from SV40 (simian virus 40)
   1975..2096    +  polyA_signal   SV40 poly(A) signal: SV40 polyadenylation signal
   2130..2558    -  rep_origin     f1 ori (sequence partly withheld): f1 bacteriophage origin of replication; arrow indicates direction of (+) strand synthesis
   2585..2689    +  promoter       AmpR promoter: bla
   2691..3048    +  promoter       SV40 promoter: SV40 enhancer and early promoter
   3083..3877    +  CDS            NeoR/KanR: aminoglycoside phosphotransferase from Tn5; aph(3')-II (or nptII); confers resistance to neomycin, kanamycin, and G418 (Geneticin®)
   3898..4050    +  CDS            ble (fragment): BLE_KLEPN - Experimental evidence at protein level: Swiss-Prot protein existence level 1. Binding protein with a strong affinity to the bleomycin family of antibiotics. Binds to CL990; an antimitotic-antibiotic compound. From Klebsiella pneumoniae.
   4109..4156    +  polyA_signal   HSV TK poly(A) signal: herpes simplex virus thymidine kinase polyadenylation signal (Cole and Stacy, 1985)
   4247..4263    -  polyA_signal   bGH poly(A) signal (fragment): bovine growth hormone polyadenylation signal
   4485..249     +  rep_origin     ori (across the origin): high-copy-number ColE1/pMB1/pBR322/pUC origin of replication
