[The description below was written by a language model from this plasmid's Addgene catalogue record and pLannotate feature annotations shown in this document.]
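Description:
pPhb2-mScarlet3-H (aka mYongHong) is a 4.8 kb mammalian expression plasmid on a pN1-type backbone that expresses a human prohibitin 2 (PHB2) sequence fused at its C terminus to the red fluorescent protein mScarlet3-H. This reporter is mScarlet3 carrying the M163H substitution, and the associated publication describes it as a highly stable monomeric red fluorescent protein for advanced microscopy. Transcription is driven by the human cytomegalovirus immediate early enhancer and promoter and is terminated by an SV40 polyadenylation signal. The annotation software labels the fluorescent protein reading frame as an mScarlet-I derivative, which simply reflects the closest match in its database.

The feature table annotates only a short PHB2 fragment of about 150 nt upstream of a multiple cloning site remnant and the fluorescent protein. This suggests that the insert may be an N-terminal portion of prohibitin 2 rather than the whole coding sequence, although the catalogue entry does not say so. Prohibitin 2 is an inner mitochondrial membrane protein, so the fusion presumably serves as a mitochondrial marker for imaging in transfected cells, but the record does not state a purpose explicitly.

The plasmid replicates in E. coli at high copy from a ColE1/pUC-type origin and also carries an f1 phage origin. Selection relies on a single Tn5 NeoR/KanR gene placed behind tandem bacterial (bla) and SV40 early promoters and followed by the HSV TK polyadenylation signal. It therefore confers kanamycin resistance in bacteria and allows G418 selection of stably transfected mammalian cells. The short large T antigen, ble and bGH poly(A) fragments in the table appear to be incidental backbone matches rather than functional elements.
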