Addgene plasmid #239405: pPhb2-mScarlet3-H (aka mYongHong)
Depositing lab: Zhifei Fu. Publication: A highly stable monomeric red fluorescent protein for advanced microscopy. Xiong H, Chang Q, Ding J, Wang S, Zhang W, Li Y, Wu Y, Lin P, Yang C, Liu M, Fang G, Yang Y, Xie J, Qi D, Jiang T, Fu W, Hu F, Chen Y, Yue R, Li Y, Cui Y, Li M, Fan S, Yang Y, Xu Y, Li D, Zhang F, Zhao H, Wu C, Zheng Q, Piatkevich KD, Fu Z. Nat Methods. 2025 Apr 17. doi: 10.1038/s41592-025-02676-5. PubMed 40247125.
Backbone
  Vector backbone: pN1
  Vector type: Mammalian Expression
Growth in bacteria
  Bacterial resistance: Kanamycin, 50 μg/mL
  Growth temperature: 37°C
  Growth strain: DH5alpha
  Copy number: High Copy
Gene/Insert
  Gene/Insert name: prohibitin 2
  Species: H. sapiens (human)
  Mutation: M163H in mScarlet3
  Entrez Gene: PHB2 (a.k.a. BAP, BCAP37, Bap37, PNAS-141, REA, hBAP, p22)
  Promoter: CMV
  Tag / fusion protein: mScarlet3-H (aka mYongHong) (C terminal on insert)
  Cloning method: Restriction Enzyme; 5′ cloning site unknown (unknown if destroyed)
Terms and licenses: Academic/Nonprofit Terms; Industry Terms: Not Available to Industry
How to cite: pPhb2-mScarlet3-H (aka mYongHong) was a gift from Zhifei Fu (Addgene plasmid # 239405 ; http://n2t.net/addgene:239405 ; RRID:Addgene_239405)
